Addgene plasmid #183086: pYTK001_O2At(2nd)
Purpose: 2A peptide O2A cloned in yeast MoClo entry vector (pYTK001) for use as the second 2A peptide in tri-cistronic and third 2A peptide in quad-cistronic construct assembly
Depositing lab: Zhen Wang. Depositing organization: University at Buffalo (SUNY Buffalo). Publication: A Well-Characterized Polycistronic-Like Gene Expression System in Yeast. Mukherjee M, Wang ZQ. Biotechnol Bioeng. 2022 Sep 27. doi: 10.1002/bit.28247. PubMed 36168285.
Backbone
  Vector backbone: pYTK001
  Backbone manufacturer: John Dueber
  Backbone size w/o insert (bp): 1666
  Total vector size (bp): 1723
  Vector type: Bacterial Expression, Synthetic Biology
Growth in bacteria
  Bacterial resistance: Chloramphenicol, 25 μg/mL
  Growth temperature: 37°C
  Growth strain: DH5alpha
  Copy number: Unknown
Gene/Insert
  Gene/Insert name: O2A (alt name: OpbuCPV18)
  Species: Synthetic; Operophtera brumata cypovirus 18
  Insert size (bp): 55
  Cloning method: Unknown
  Sequencing primers: 5′ CCTTTTTACGGTTCCTGGCC; 3′ CTTGGACTCCTGTTGATAGATCC
Terms and licenses: Academic/Nonprofit Terms; Industry Terms: Not Available to Industry
How to cite: pYTK001_O2At(2nd) was a gift from Zhen Wang (Addgene plasmid # 183086 ; http://n2t.net/addgene:183086 ; RRID:Addgene_183086)
