[The description below was written by a language model from this plasmid's Addgene catalogue record and pLannotate feature annotations shown in this document.]
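Description:
pYTK001_O2At(2nd) is a small (about 1.7 kb) part-storage plasmid built on pYTK001, the entry vector of the yeast MoClo toolkit, a hierarchical Golden Gate assembly system. It is propagated in E. coli and is not itself a yeast expression vector. The annotated features are purely bacterial maintenance elements: a high-copy ColE1/pUC-type origin of replication that spans the sequence numbering origin, and a chloramphenicol acetyltransferase (cat) gene driven by its native cat promoter and followed by a lambda t0 terminator, which together provide chloramphenicol selection. No yeast origin, yeast marker or promoter driving the insert is annotated, consistent with a vector whose only job is to hold a standardized part.

The payload is a synthetic 55 bp insert encoding O2A, a 2A peptide derived from Operophtera brumata cypovirus 18. This short insert was not picked up in the automated feature table. 2A peptides cause ribosomal "skipping" during translation, so that several coding sequences joined in one open reading frame are released as separate proteins, allowing polycistronic-like expression from a single promoter and transcript in eukaryotes such as yeast. According to the record, this version of the part is intended for a specific position in such assemblies: it serves as the second 2A peptide in tri-cistronic constructs and as the third 2A peptide in quad-cistronic constructs. The "(2nd)" in the name reflects that positional role. The record does not state the flanking overhangs, the type IIS restriction sites or the cloning method used.
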