Features (pLannotate 1.2.2; 4 found; start..end, strand, type, name):
    624..658     -  terminator     lambda t0 terminator: minimal transcription terminator from phage lambda (Scholtissek and Grosse, 1987)
    732..1388    -  CDS            cat: CAT_ECOLX - Experimental evidence at protein level: Swiss-Prot protein existence level 1. This enzyme is an effector of chloramphenicol resistance in bacteria. From Escherichia coli. This protein is used as a marker in many commonly used cloning vectors, such as pACYC184.
   1389..1486    -  promoter       cat promoter: promoter of the E. coli cat gene encoding chloramphenicol acetyltransferase
   1570..435     +  rep_origin     ori (across the origin): high-copy-number ColE1/pMB1/pBR322/pUC origin of replication
>Addgene plasmid #183086 | pYTK001_O2At(2nd) | addgene full sequence | sequence record 366231 | Addgene NGS Result
GTGTAGCCGTAGTTAGGCCACCACTTCAAGAACTCTGTAGCACCGCCTACATACCTCGCTCTGCTAATCC
TGTTACCAGTGGCTGCTGCCAGTGGCGATAAGTCGTGTCTTACCGGGTTGGACTCAAGACGATAGTTACC
GGATAAGGCGCAGCGGTCGGGCTGAACGGGGGGTTCGTGCACACAGCCCAGCTTGGAGCGAACGACCTAC
ACCGAACTGAGATACCTACAGCGTGAGCTATGAGAAAGCGCCACGCTTCCCGAAGGGAGAAAGGCGGACA
GGTATCCGGTAAGCGGCAGGGTCGGAACAGGAGAGCGCACGAGGGAGCTTCCAGGGGGAAACGCCTGGTA
TCTTTATAGTCCTGTCGGGTTTCGCCACCTCTGACTTGAGCGTCGATTTTTGTGATGCTCGTCAGGGGGG
CGGAGCCTATGGAAAAACGCCAGCAACGCGGCCTTTTTACGGTTCCTGGCCTTTTGCTGGCCTTTTGCTC
ACATGTTCTTTCCTGCGTTATCCCCTGATTCTGTGGATAACCGTAGTCGGGGTCTCTTCCGGTAAGTCCA
ATTACGACCTATTGAAGTTGTGTGGAGATGTTGAATCCAACCCAGGGGAGACCGACCAGACCAATAAAAA
ACGCCCGGCGGCAACCGAGCGTTCTGAACAAATCCAGATGGAGTTCTGAGGTCATTACTGGATCTATCAA
CAGGAGTCCAAGCGAGCTCGATATCAAATTACGCCCCGCCCTGCCACTCATCGCAGTACTGTTGTAATTC
ATTAAGCATTCTGCCGACATGGAAGCCATCACAAACGGCATGATGAACCTGAATCGCCAGCGGCATCAGC
ACCTTGTCGCCTTGCGTATAATATTTGCCCATGGTGAAAACGGGGGCGAAGAAGTTGTCCATATTGGCCA
CGTTTAAATCAAAACTGGTGAAACTCACCCAGGGATTGGCTGAAACGAAAAACATATTCTCAATAAACCC
TTTAGGGAAATAGGCCAGGTTTTCACCGTAACACGCCACATCTTGCGAATATATGTGTAGAAACTGCCGG
AAATCGTCGTGGTATTCACTCCAGAGCGATGAAAACGTTTCAGTTTGCTCATGGAAAACGGTGTAACAAG
GGTGAACACTATCCCATATCACCAGCTCACCGTCTTTCATTGCCATACGAAATTCCGGATGAGCATTCAT
CAGGCGGGCAAGAATGTGAATAAAGGCCGGATAAAACTTGTGCTTATTTTTCTTTACGGTCTTTAAAAAG
GCCGTAATATCCAGCTGAACGGTCTGGTTATAGGTACATTGAGCAACTGACTGAAATGCCTCAAAATGTT
CTTTACGATGCCATTGGGATATATCAACGGTGGTATATCCAGTGATTTTTTTCTCCATTTTAGCTTCCTT
AGCTCCTGAAAATCTCGATAACTCAAAAAATACGCCCGGTAGTGATCTTATTTCATTATGGTGAAAGTTG
GAACCTCTTACGTGCCCGATCAATCATGACCAAAATCCCTTAACGTGAGTTTTCGTTCCACTGAGCGTCA
GACCCCGTAGAAAAGATCAAAGGATCTTCTTGAGATCCTTTTTTTCTGCGCGTAATCTGCTGCTTGCAAA
CAAAAAAACCACCGCTACCAGCGGTGGTTTGTTTGCCGGATCAAGAGCTACCAACTCTTTTTCCGAAGGT
AACTGGCTTCAGCAGAGCGCAGATACCAAATACTGTTCTTCTA
